>Addgene plasmid #106924 | pcDNA3-FKBP-EGFP-HOTag3 | depositor full sequence | sequence record 201706 | pcDNA3-FKBP-EGFP-HOTag3 sequence 6635 bps
GACGGATCGGGAGATCTCCCGATCCCCTATGGTGCACTCTCAGTACAATCTGCTCTGATGCCGCATAGTT
AAGCCAGTATCTGCTCCCTGCTTGTGTGTTGGAGGTCGCTGAGTAGTGCGCGAGCAAAATTTAAGCTACA
ACAAGGCAAGGCTTGACCGACAATTGCATGAAGAATCTGCTTAGGGTTAGGCGTTTTGCGCTGCTTCGCG
ATGTACGGGCCAGATATACGCGTTGACATTGATTATTGACTAGTTATTAATAGTAATCAATTACGGGGTC
ATTAGTTCATAGCCCATATATGGAGTTCCGCGTTACATAACTTACGGTAAATGGCCCGCCTGGCTGACCG
CCCAACGACCCCCGCCCATTGACGTCAATAATGACGTATGTTCCCATAGTAACGCCAATAGGGACTTTCC
ATTGACGTCAATGGGTGGAGTATTTACGGTAAACTGCCCACTTGGCAGTACATCAAGTGTATCATATGCC
AAGTACGCCCCCTATTGACGTCAATGACGGTAAATGGCCCGCCTGGCATTATGCCCAGTACATGACCTTA
TGGGACTTTCCTACTTGGCAGTACATCTACGTATTAGTCATCGCTATTACCATGGTGATGCGGTTTTGGC
AGTACATCAATGGGCGTGGATAGCGGTTTGACTCACGGGGATTTCCAAGTCTCCACCCCATTGACGTCAA
TGGGAGTTTGTTTTGGCACCAAAATCAACGGGACTTTCCAAAATGTCGTAACAACTCCGCCCCATTGACG
CAAATGGGCGGTAGGCGTGTACGGTGGGAGGTCTATATAAGCAGAGCTCTCTGGCTAACTAGAGAACCCA
CTGCTTACTGGCTTATCGAAATTAATACGACTCACTATAGGGAGACCCAAGCTGGCTAGCGTTTAAACTT
AAGCTTGCCACCATGGGTGTGCAGGTAGAAACAATCTCCCCGGGAGATGGCCGCACGTTCCCCAAGAGGG
GACAGACCTGTGTGGTGCACTACACCGGTATGCTCGAAGACGGCAAGAAGTTCGATAGCTCCCGAGACCG
AAACAAGCCCTTCAAGTTCATGCTGGGCAAGCAAGAGGTCATACGCGGTTGGGAAGAAGGCGTGGCCCAG
ATGAGCGTAGGGCAGCGCGCCAAGCTGACCATTAGCCCCGACTACGCCTACGGGGCCACCGGGCACCCCG
GCATCATTCCACCCCATGCGACACTCGTCTTTGATGTGGAGCTGCTCAAGCTGGAACTCGAGTCCGGACT
CAGATCTGGCAGCGGTGGAGGCGATATCATGGTGAGCAAGGGCGAGGAGCTGTTCACCGGGGTGGTGCCC
ATCCTGGTCGAGCTGGACGGCGACGTAAACGGCCACAAGTTCAGCGTGTCCGGCGAGGGCGAGGGCGATG
CCACCTACGGCAAGCTGACCCTGAAGTTCATCTGCACCACCGGCAAGCTGCCCGTGCCCTGGCCCACCCT
CGTGACCACCCTGACCTACGGCGTGCAGTGCTTCAGCCGCTACCCCGACCACATGAAGCAGCACGACTTC
TTCAAGTCCGCCATGCCCGAAGGCTACGTCCAGGAGCGCACCATCTTCTTCAAGGACGACGGCAACTACA
AGACCCGCGCCGAGGTGAAGTTCGAGGGCGACACCCTGGTGAACCGCATCGAGCTGAAGGGCATCGACTT
CAAGGAGGACGGCAACATCCTGGGGCACAAGCTGGAGTACAACTACAACAGCCACAACGTCTATATCATG
GCCGACAAGCAGAAGAACGGCATCAAGGCCAACTTCAAGATCCGCCACAACATCGAGGACGGCAGCGTGC
AGCTCGCCGACCACTACCAGCAGAACACCCCCATCGGCGACGGCCCCGTGCTGCTGCCCGACAACCACTA
CCTGAGCACCCAGTCCGCCCTGAGCAAAGACCCCAACGAGAAGCGCGATCACATGGTCCTGCTGGAGTTC
GTGACCGCCGCCGGGATCACTCTCGGCATGGACGAGCTGTACAAGGGATCCGGCAGTGCTGGTGGTAGTG
CTGGTGGTAGTGCTGGTGGTAGTGCTGGTGGCAGTGCTGGTGGTAGTGCTGGTGGTAGTGCTGGTGGCTC
TAGAGGAGAAATCGCAAAGAGTCTGAAAGAAATTGCAAAATCCTTGAAGGAAATAGCGTGGTCACTGAAA
GAAATTGCCAAGTCCCTCAAAGGGTAAGAATTCGGGCCCGTTTAAACCCGCTGATCAGCCTCGACTGTGC
CTTCTAGTTGCCAGCCATCTGTTGTTTGCCCCTCCCCCGTGCCTTCCTTGACCCTGGAAGGTGCCACTCC
CACTGTCCTTTCCTAATAAAATGAGGAAATTGCATCGCATTGTCTGAGTAGGTGTCATTCTATTCTGGGG
GGTGGGGTGGGGCAGGACAGCAAGGGGGAGGATTGGGAAGACAATAGCAGGCATGCTGGGGATGCGGTGG
GCTCTATGGCTTCTGAGGCGGAAAGAACCAGCTGGGGCTCTAGGGGGTATCCCC
[124 nt withheld, positions 2505-2628]
C
[91 nt withheld, positions 2630-2720]
A
[49 nt withheld, positions 2722-2770]
CCTTTGACGTTGGAGTCCACGTTCTTT
[37 nt withheld, positions 2798-2834]
ACCCTATCTCGGTCTATTCTTTTGATTTATAAGGGATTTTGCCGATTTCGGCCTATTGGTTAAAAAATGA
GCTGATTTAACAAAAATTTAACGCGAATTAATTCTGTGGAATGTGTGTCAGTTAGGGTGTGGAAAGTCCC
CAGGCTCCCCAGCAGGCAGAAGTATGCAAAGCATGCATCTCAATTAGTCAGCAACCAGGTGTGGAAAGTC
CCCAGGCTCCCCAGCAGGCAGAAGTATGCAAAGCATGCATCTCAATTAGTCAGCAACCATAGTCCCGCCC
CTAACTCCGCCCATCCCGCCCCTAACTCCGCCCAGTTCCGCCCATTCTCCGCCCCATGGCTGACTAATTT
TTTTTATTTATGCAGAGGCCGAGGCCGCCTCTGCCTCTGAGCTATTCCAGAAGTAGTGAGGAGGCTTTTT
TGGAGGCCTAGGCTTTTGCAAAAAGCTCCCGGGAGCTTGTATATCCATTTTCGGATCTGATCAAGAGACA
GGATGAGGATCGTTTCGCATGATTGAACAAGATGGATTGCACGCAGGTTCTCCGGCCGCTTGGGTGGAGA
GGCTATTCGGCTATGACTGGGCACAACAGACAATCGGCTGCTCTGATGCCGCCGTGTTCCGGCTGTCAGC
GCAGGGGCGCCCGGTTCTTTTTGTCAAGACCGACCTGTCCGGTGCCCTGAATGAACTGCAGGACGAGGCA
GCGCGGCTATCGTGGCTGGCCACGACGGGCGTTCCTTGCGCAGCTGTGCTCGACGTTGTCACTGAAGCGG
GAAGGGACTGGCTGCTATTGGGCGAAGTGCCGGGGCAGGATCTCCTGTCATCTCACCTTGCTCCTGCCGA
GAAAGTATCCATCATGGCTGATGCAATGCGGCGGCTGCATACGCTTGATCCGGCTACCTGCCCATTCGAC
CACCAAGCGAAACATCGCATCGAGCGAGCACGTACTCGGATGGAAGCCGGTCTTGTCGATCAGGATGATC
TGGACGAAGAGCATCAGGGGCTCGCGCCAGCCGAACTGTTCGCCAGGCTCAAGGCGCGCATGCCCGACGG
CGAGGATCTCGTCGTGACCCATGGCGATGCCTGCTTGCCGAATATCATGGTGGAAAATGGCCGCTTTTCT
GGATTCATCGACTGTGGCCGGCTGGGTGTGGCGGACCGCTATCAGGACATAGCGTTGGCTACCCGTGATA
TTGCTGAAGAGCTTGGCGGCGAATGGGCTGACCGCTTCCTCGTGCTTTACGGTATCGCCGCTCCCGATTC
GCAGCGCATCGCCTTCTATCGCCTTCTTGACGAGTTCTTCTGAGCGGGACTCTGGGGTTCGAAATGACCG
ACCAAGCGACGCCCAACCTGCCATCACGAGATTTCGATTCCACCGCCGCCTTCTATGAAAGGTTGGGCTT
CGGAATCGTTTTCCGGGACGCCGGCTGGATGATCCTCCAGCGCGGGGATCTCATGCTGGAGTTCTTCGCC
CACCCCAACTTGTTTATTGCAGCTTATAATGGTTACAAATAAAGCAATAGCATCACAAATTTCACAAATA
AAGCATTTTTTTCACTGCATTCTAGTTGTGGTTTGTCCAAACTCATCAATGTATCTTATCATGTCTGTAT
ACCGTCGACCTCTAGCTAGAGCTTGGCGTAATCATGGTCATAGCTGTTTCCTGTGTGAAATTGTTATCCG
CTCACAATTCCACACAACATACGAGCCGGAAGCATAAAGTGTAAAGCCTGGGGTGCCTAATGAGTGAGCT
AACTCACATTAATTGCGTTGCGCTCACTGCCCGCTTTCCAGTCGGGAAACCTGTCGTGCCAGCTGCATTA
ATGAATCGGCCAACGCGCGGGGAGAGGCGGTTTGCGTATTGGGCGCTCTTCCGCTTCCTCGCTCACTGAC
TCGCTGCGCTCGGTCGTTCGGCTGCGGCGAGCGGTATCAGCTCACTCAAAGGCGGTAATACGGTTATCCA
CAGAATCAGGGGATAACGCAGGAAAGAACATGTGAGCAAAAGGCCAGCAAAAGGCCAGGAACCGTAAAAA
GGCCGCGTTGCTGGCGTTTTTCCATAGGCTCCGCCCCCCTGACGAGCATCACAAAAATCGACGCTCAAGT
CAGAGGTGGCGAAACCCGACAGGACTATAAAGATACCAGGCGTTTCCCCCTGGAAGCTCCCTCGTGCGCT
CTCCTGTTCCGACCCTGCCGCTTACCGGATACCTGTCCGCCTTTCTCCCTTCGGGAAGCGTGGCGCTTTC
TCATAGCTCACGCTGTAGGTATCTCAGTTCGGTGTAGGTCGTTCGCTCCAAGCTGGGCTGTGTGCACGAA
CCCCCCGTTCAGCCCGACCGCTGCGCCTTATCCGGTAACTATCGTCTTGAGTCCAACCCGGTAAGACACG
ACTTATCGCCACTGGCAGCAGCCACTGGTAACAGGATTAGCAGAGCGAGGTATGTAGGCGGTGCTACAGA
GTTCTTGAAGTGGTGGCCTAACTACGGCTACACTAGAAGAACAGTATTTGGTATCTGCGCTCTGCTGAAG
CCAGTTACCTTCGGAAAAAGAGTTGGTAGCTCTTGATCCGGCAAACAAACCACCGCTGGTAGCGGTTTTT
TTGTTTGCAAGCAGCAGATTACGCGCAGAAAAAAAGGATCTCAAGAAGATCCTTTGATCTTTTCTACGGG
GTCTGACGCTCAGTGGAACGAAAACTCACGTTAAGGGATTTTGGTCATGAGATTATCAAAAAGGATCTTC
ACCTAGATCCTTTTAAATTAAAAATGAAGTTTTAAATCAATCTAAAGTATATATGAGTAAACTTGGTCTG
ACAGTTACCAATGCTTAATCAGTGAGGCACCTATCTCAGCGATCTGTCTATTTCGTTCATCCATAGTTGC
CTGACTCCCCGTCGTGTAGATAACTACGATACGGGAGGGCTTACCATCTGGCCCCAGTGCTGCAATGATA
CCGCGAGACCCACGCTCACCGGCTCCAGATTTATCAGCAATAAACCAGCCAGCCGGAAGGGCCGAGCGCA
GAAGTGGTCCTGCAACTTTATCCGCCTCCATCCAGTCTATTAATTGTTGCCGGGAAGCTAGAGTAAGTAG
TTCGCCAGTTAATAGTTTGCGCAACGTTGTTGCCATTGCTACAGGCATCGTGGTGTCACGCTCGTCGTTT
GGTATGGCTTCATTCAGCTCCGGTTCCCAACGATCAAGGCGAGTTACATGATCCCCCATGTTGTGCAAAA
AAGCGGTTAGCTCCTTCGGTCCTCCGATCGTTGTCAGAAGTAAGTTGGCCGCAGTGTTATCACTCATGGT
TATGGCAGCACTGCATAATTCTCTTACTGTCATGCCATCCGTAAGATGCTTTTCTGTGACTGGTGAGTAC
TCAACCAAGTCATTCTGAGAATAGTGTATGCGGCGACCGAGTTGCTCTTGCCCGGCGTCAATACGGGATA
ATACCGCGCCACATAGCAGAACTTTAAAAGTGCTCATCATTGGAAAACGTTCTTCGGGGCGAAAACTCTC
AAGGATCTTACCGCTGTTGAGATCCAGTTCGATGTAACCCACTCGTGCACCCAACTGATCTTCAGCATCT
TTTACTTTCACCAGCGTTTCTGGGTGAGCAAAAACAGGAAGGCAAAATGCCGCAAAAAAGGGAATAAGGG
CGACACGGAAATGTTGAATACTCATACTCTTCCTTTTTCAATATTATTGAAGCATTTATCAGGGTTATTG
TCTCATGAGCGGATACATATTTGAATGTATTTAGAAAAATAAACAAATAGGGGTTCCGCGCACATTTCCC
CGAAAAGTGCCACCTGACGTC
Features (pLannotate 1.2.2; 21 found; start..end, strand, type, name):
     28..80      -  misc_feature   bom (fragment): basis of mobility region from pBR322
    235..614     +  enhancer       CMV enhancer: human cytomegalovirus immediate early enhancer
    615..818     +  promoter       CMV promoter: human cytomegalovirus (CMV) immediate early promoter
    814..847     +  LTR            5' LTR (truncated) (fragment): truncated 5' long terminal repeat (LTR) from HIV-1
    863..881     +  promoter       T7 promoter: promoter for bacteriophage T7 RNA polymerase
    923..1246    +  CDS            FKBP1A: FKB1A_HUMAN - Also known as FKBP1, FKBP12. Experimental evidence at protein level: Swiss-Prot protein existence level 1. Keeps in an inactive conformation TGFBR1, the TGF-beta type I serine/threonine kinase receptor, preventing TGF-beta receptor activation in absence of ligand. Recruits SMAD7 to ACVR1B which prevents the association of SMAD2 and SMAD3 with the activin receptor complex, thereby blocking the activin signal. May modulate the RYR1 calcium channel activity. PPIases accelerate the folding of proteins. It catalyzes the cis-trans isomerization of proline imidic peptide bonds in oligop
   1289..2005    +  CDS            EGFP: EGFP is a basic (constitutively fluorescent) green fluorescent protein published in 1996, derived from Aequorea victoria. It is reported to be a rapidly-maturing weak dimer with moderate acid sensitivity.
   2235..2459    +  polyA_signal   bGH poly(A) signal: bovine growth hormone polyadenylation signal
   2463..2484    +  promoter       SV40 promoter (fragment): SV40 enhancer and early promoter
   2505..2933    +  rep_origin     f1 ori (sequence partly withheld): f1 bacteriophage origin of replication; arrow indicates direction of (+) strand synthesis
   2947..3276    +  promoter       SV40 promoter: SV40 enhancer and early promoter
   3343..4134    +  CDS            neo: KKA2_KLEPN - Also known as kan, nptII. Experimental evidence at protein level: Swiss-Prot protein existence level 1. Resistance to kanamycin, neomycin, paromomycin, ribostamycin, butirosin and gentamicin B. From Klebsiella pneumoniae.
   4158..4316    +  CDS            ble (fragment): BLE_KLEPN - Experimental evidence at protein level: Swiss-Prot protein existence level 1. Binding protein with a strong affinity to the bleomycin family of antibiotics. Binds to CL990; an antimitotic-antibiotic compound. From Klebsiella pneumoniae.
   4311..4432    +  polyA_signal   SV40 poly(A) signal: SV40 polyadenylation signal
   4505..4521    -  protein_bind   lac operator: The lac repressor binds to the lac operator to inhibit transcription in E. coli. This inhibition can be relieved by adding lactose or isopropyl-β-D-thiogalactopyranoside (IPTG). lac repressor encoded by lacI
   4529..4559    -  promoter       lac promoter: promoter for the E. coli lac operon
   4574..4595    -  protein_bind   CAP binding site: CAP binding activates transcription in the presence of cAMP. E. coli catabolite activator protein
   4608..4700    -  CDS            lacI (fragment): lac repressor; lacI; The lac repressor binds to the lac operator to inhibit transcription in E. coli. This inhibition can be relieved by adding lactose or isopropyl-β-D-thiogalactopyranoside (IPTG).
   4883..5468    -  rep_origin     ori: high-copy-number ColE1/pMB1/pBR322/pUC origin of replication
   5639..6499    -  CDS            AmpR: β-lactamase; bla; confers resistance to ampicillin, carbenicillin, and related antibiotics
   6500..6604    -  promoter       AmpR promoter: bla
