>Addgene plasmid #106924 | pcDNA3-FKBP-EGFP-HOTag3 | addgene full sequence | sequence record 205449 | Addgene NGS Result
CCTGCTTGTGTGTTGGAGGTCGCTGAGTAGTGCGCGAGCAAAATTTAAGCTACAACAAGGCAAGGCTTGA
CCGACAATTGCATGAAGAATCTGCTTAGGGTTAGGCGTTTTGCGCTGCTTCGCGATGTACGGGCCAGATA
TACGCGTTGACATTGATTATTGACTAGTTATTAATAGTAATCAATTACGGGGTCATTAGTTCATAGCCCA
TATATGGAGTTCCGCGTTACATAACTTACGGTAAATGGCCCGCCTGGCTGACCGCCCAACGACCCCCGCC
CATTGACGTCAATAATGACGTATGTTCCCATAGTAACGCCAATAGGGACTTTCCATTGACGTCAATGGGT
GGAGTATTTACGGTAAACTGCCCACTTGGCAGTACATCAAGTGTATCATATGCCAAGTACGCCCCCTATT
GACGTCAATGACGGTAAATGGCCCGCCTGGCATTATGCCCAGTACATGACCTTATGGGACTTTCCTACTT
GGCAGTACATCTACGTATTAGTCATCGCTATTACCATGGTGATGCGGTTTTGGCAGTACATCAATGGGCG
TGGATAGCGGTTTGACTCACGGGGATTTCCAAGTCTCCACCCCATTGACGTCAATGGGAGTTTGTTTTGG
CACCAAAATCAACGGGACTTTCCAAAATGTCGTAACAACTCCGCCCCATTGACGCAAATGGGCGGTAGGC
GTGTACGGTGGGAGGTCTATATAAGCAGAGCTCTCTGGCTAACTAGAGAACCCACTGCTTACTGGCTTAT
CGAAATTAATACGACTCACTATAGGGAGACCCAAGCTGGCTAGCGTTTAAACTTAAGCTTGCCACCATGG
GTGTGCAGGTAGAAACAATCTCCCCGGGAGATGGCCGCACGTTCCCCAAGAGGGGACAGACCTGTGTGGT
GCACTACACCGGTATGCTCGAAGACGGCAAGAAGTTCGATAGCTCCCGAGACCGAAACAAGCCCTTCAAG
TTCATGCTGGGCAAGCAAGAGGTCATACGCGGTTGGGAAGAAGGCGTGGCCCAGATGAGCGTAGGGCAGC
GCGCCAAGCTGACCATTAGCCCCGACTACGCCTACGGGGCCACCGGGCACCCCGGCATCATTCCACCCCA
TGCGACACTCGTCTTTGATGTGGAGCTGCTCAAGCTGGAACTCGAGTCCGGACTCAGATCTGGCAGCGGT
GGAGGCGATATCATGGTGAGCAAGGGCGAGGAGCTGTTCACCGGGGTGGTGCCCATCCTGGTCGAGCTGG
ACGGCGACGTAAACGGCCACAAGTTCAGCGTGTCCGGCGAGGGCGAGGGCGATGCCACCTACGGCAAGCT
GACCCTGAAGTTCATCTGCACCACCGGCAAGCTGCCCGTGCCCTGGCCCACCCTCGTGACCACCCTGACC
TACGGCGTGCAGTGCTTCAGCCGCTACCCCGACCACATGAAGCAGCACGACTTCTTCAAGTCCGCCATGC
CCGAAGGCTACGTCCAGGAGCGCACCATCTTCTTCAAGGACGACGGCAACTACAAGACCCGCGCCGAGGT
GAAGTTCGAGGGCGACACCCTGGTGAACCGCATCGAGCTGAAGGGCATCGACTTCAAGGAGGACGGCAAC
ATCCTGGGGCACAAGCTGGAGTACAACTACAACAGCCACAACGTCTATATCATGGCCGACAAGCAGAAGA
ACGGCATCAAGGCCAACTTCAAGATCCGCCACAACATCGAGGACGGCAGCGTGCAGCTCGCCGACCACTA
CCAGCAGAACACCCCCATCGGCGACGGCCCCGTGCTGCTGCCCGACAACCACTACCTGAGCACCCAGTCC
GCCCTGAGCAAAGACCCCAACGAGAAGCGCGATCACATGGTCCTGCTGGAGTTCGTGACCGCCGCCGGGA
TCACTCTCGGCATGGACGAGCTGTACAAGGGATCCGGCAGTGCTGGTGGTAGTGCTGGTGGTAGTGCTGG
TGGTAGTGCTGGTGGCAGTGCTGGTGGTAGTGCTGGTGGTAGTGCTGGTGGCTCTAGAGGAGAAATCGCA
AAGAGTCTGAAAGAAATTGCAAAATCCTTGAAGGAAATAGCGTGGTCACTGAAAGAAATTGCCAAGTCCC
TCAAAGGGTAAGAATTCGGGCCCGTTTAAACCCGCTGATCAGCCTCGACTGTGCCTTCTAGTTGCCAGCC
ATCTGTTGTTTGCCCCTCCCCCGTGCCTTCCTTGACCCTGGAAGGTGCCACTCCCACTGTCCTTTCCTAA
TAAAATGAGGAAATTGCATCGCATTGTCTGAGTAGGTGTCATTCTATTCTGGGGGGTGGGGTGGGGCAGG
ACAGCAAGGGGGAGGATTGGGAAGACAATAGCAGGCATGCTGGGGATGCGGTGGGCTCTATGGCTTCTGA
GGCGGAAAGAACCAGCTGGGGCTCTAGGGGGTATCCCC
[124 nt withheld, positions 2419-2542]
C
[91 nt withheld, positions 2544-2634]
A
[49 nt withheld, positions 2636-2684]
CCTTTGACGTTGGAGTCCACGTTCTTT
[37 nt withheld, positions 2712-2748]
ACCCTATCTCGGTCTATTCTTTTGATTTATAAGGGATTTTGCCGATTTCGGCCTATTGGTTAAAAAATGA
GCTGATTTAACAAAAATTTAACGCGAATTAATTCTGTGGAATGTGTGTCAGTTAGGGTGTGGAAAGTCCC
CAGGCTCCCCAGCAGGCAGAAGTATGCAAAGCATGCATCTCAATTAGTCAGCAACCAGGTGTGGAAAGTC
CCCAGGCTCCCCAGCAGGCAGAAGTATGCAAAGCATGCATCTCAATTAGTCAGCAACCATAGTCCCGCCC
CTAACTCCGCCCATCCCGCCCCTAACTCCGCCCAGTTCCGCCCATTCTCCGCCCCATGGCTGACTAATTT
TTTTTATTTATGCAGAGGCCGAGGCCGCCTCTGCCTCTGAGCTATTCCAGAAGTAGTGAGGAGGCTTTTT
TGGAGGCCTAGGCTTTTGCAAAAAGCTCCCGGGAGCTTGTATATCCATTTTCGGATCTGATCAAGAGACA
GGATGAGGATCGTTTCGCATGATTGAACAAGATGGATTGCACGCAGGTTCTCCGGCCGCTTGGGTGGAGA
GGCTATTCGGCTATGACTGGGCACAACAGACAATCGGCTGCTCTGATGCCGCCGTGTTCCGGCTGTCAGC
GCAGGGGCGCCCGGTTCTTTTTGTCAAGACCGACCTGTCCGGTGCCCTGAATGAACTGCAGGACGAGGCA
GCGCGGCTATCGTGGCTGGCCACGACGGGCGTTCCTTGCGCAGCTGTGCTCGACGTTGTCACTGAAGCGG
GAAGGGACTGGCTGCTATTGGGCGAAGTGCCGGGGCAGGATCTCCTGTCATCTCACCTTGCTCCTGCCGA
GAAAGTATCCATCATGGCTGATGCAATGCGGCGGCTGCATACGCTTGATCCGGCTACCTGCCCATTCGAC
CACCAAGCGAAACATCGCATCGAGCGAGCACGTACTCGGATGGAAGCCGGTCTTGTCGATCAGGATGATC
TGGACGAAGAGCATCAGGGGCTCGCGCCAGCCGAACTGTTCGCCAGGCTCAAGGCGCGCATGCCCGACGG
CGAGGATCTCGTCGTGACCCATGGCGATGCCTGCTTGCCGAATATCATGGTGGAAAATGGCCGCTTTTCT
GGATTCATCGACTGTGGCCGGCTGGGTGTGGCGGACCGCTATCAGGACATAGCGTTGGCTACCCGTGATA
TTGCTGAAGAGCTTGGCGGCGAATGGGCTGACCGCTTCCTCGTGCTTTACGGTATCGCCGCTCCCGATTC
GCAGCGCATCGCCTTCTATCGCCTTCTTGACGAGTTCTTCTGAGCGGGACTCTGGGGTTCGAAATGACCG
ACCAAGCGACGCCCAACCTGCCATCACGAGATTTCGATTCCACCGCCGCCTTCTATGAAAGGTTGGGCTT
CGGAATCGTTTTCCGGGACGCCGGCTGGATGATCCTCCAGCGCGGGGATCTCATGCTGGAGTTCTTCGCC
CACCCCAACTTGTTTATTGCAGCTTATAATGGTTACAAATAAAGCAATAGCATCACAAATTTCACAAATA
AAGCATTTTTTTCACTGCATTCTAGTTGTGGTTTGTCCAAACTCATCAATGTATCTTATCATGTCTGTAT
ACCGTCGACCTCTAGCTAGAGCTTGGCGTAATCATGGTCATAGCTGTTTCCTGTGTGAAATTGTTATCCG
CTCACAATTCCACACAACATACGAGCCGGAAGCATAAAGTGTAAAGCCTGGGGTGCCTAATGAGTGAGCT
AACTCACATTAATTGCGTTGCGCTCACTGCCCGCTTTCCAGTCGGGAAACCTGTCGTGCCAGCTGCATTA
ATGAATCGGCCAACGCGCGGGGAGAGGCGGTTTGCGTATTGGGCGCTCTTCCGCTTCCTCGCTCACTGAC
TCGCTGCGCTCGGTCGTTCGGCTGCGGCGAGCGGTATCAGCTCACTCAAAGGCGGTAATACGGTTATCCA
CAGAATCAGGGGATAACGCAGGAAAGAACATGTGAGCAAAAGGCCAGCAAAAGGCCAGGAACCGTAAAAA
GGCCGCGTTGCTGGCGTTTTTCCATAGGCTCCGCCCCCCTGACGAGCATCACAAAAATCGACGCTCAAGT
CAGAGGTGGCGAAACCCGACAGGACTATAAAGATACCAGGCGTTTCCCCCTGGAAGCTCCCTCGTGCGCT
CTCCTGTTCCGACCCTGCCGCTTACCGGATACCTGTCCGCCTTTCTCCCTTCGGGAAGCGTGGCGCTTTC
TCATAGCTCACGCTGTAGGTATCTCAGTTCGGTGTAGGTCGTTCGCTCCAAGCTGGGCTGTGTGCACGAA
CCCCCCGTTCAGCCCGACCGCTGCGCCTTATCCGGTAACTATCGTCTTGAGTCCAACCCGGTAAGACACG
ACTTATCGCCACTGGCAGCAGCCACTGGTAACAGGATTAGCAGAGCGAGGTATGTAGGCGGTGCTACAGA
GTTCTTGAAGTGGTGGCCTAACTACGGCTACACTAGAAGAACAGTATTTGGTATCTGCGCTCTGCTGAAG
CCAGTTACCTTCGGAAAAAGAGTTGGTAGCTCTTGATCCGGCAAACAAACCACCGCTGGTAGCGGTGGTT
TTTTTGTTTGCAAGCAGCAGATTACGCGCAGAAAAAAAGGATCTCAAGAAGATCCTTTGATCTTTTCTAC
GGGGTCTGACGCTCAGTGGAACGAAAACTCACGTTAAGGGATTTTGGTCATGAGATTATCAAAAAGGATC
TTCACCTAGATCCTTTTAAATTAAAAATGAAGTTTTAAATCAATCTAAAGTATATATGAGTAAACTTGGT
CTGACAGTTACCAATGCTTAATCAGTGAGGCACCTATCTCAGCGATCTGTCTATTTCGTTCATCCATAGT
TGCCTGACTCCCCGTCGTGTAGATAACTACGATACGGGAGGGCTTACCATCTGGCCCCAGTGCTGCAATG
ATACCGCGAGACCCACGCTCACCGGCTCCAGATTTATCAGCAATAAACCAGCCAGCCGGAAGGGCCGAGC
GCAGAAGTGGTCCTGCAACTTTATCCGCCTCCATCCAGTCTATTAATTGTTGCCGGGAAGCTAGAGTAAG
TAGTTCGCCAGTTAATAGTTTGCGCAACGTTGTTGCCATTGCTACAGGCATCGTGGTGTCACGCTCGTCG
TTTGGTATGGCTTCATTCAGCTCCGGTTCCCAACGATCAAGGCGAGTTACATGATCCCCCATGTTGTGCA
AAAAAGCGGTTAGCTCCTTCGGTCCTCCGATCGTTGTCAGAAGTAAGTTGGCCGCAGTGTTATCACTCAT
GGTTATGGCAGCACTGCATAATTCTCTTACTGTCATGCCATCCGTAAGATGCTTTTCTGTGACTGGTGAG
TACTCAACCAAGTCATTCTGAGAATAGTGTATGCGGCGACCGAGTTGCTCTTGCCCGGCGTCAATACGGG
ATAATACCGCGCCACATAGCAGAACTTTAAAAGTGCTCATCATTGGAAAACGTTCTTCGGGGCGAAAACT
CTCAAGGATCTTACCGCTGTTGAGATCCAGTTCGATGTAACCCACTCGTGCACCCAACTGATCTTCAGCA
TCTTTTACTTTCACCAGCGTTTCTGGGTGAGCAAAAACAGGAAGGCAAAATGCCGCAAAAAAGGGAATAA
GGGCGACACGGAAATGTTGAATACTCATACTCTTCCTTTTTCAATATTATTGAAGCATTTATCAGGGTTA
TTGTCTCATGAGCGGATACATATTTGAATGTATTTAGAAAAATAAACAAATAGGGGTTCCGCGCACATTT
CCCCGAAAAGTGCCACCTGACGTCGACGGATCGGGAGATCTCCCGATCCCCTATGGTGCACTCTCAGTAC
AATCTGCTCTGATGCCGCATAGTTAAGCCAGTATCTGCTC
Features (pLannotate 1.2.2; 21 found; start..end, strand, type, name):
    149..528     +  enhancer       CMV enhancer: human cytomegalovirus immediate early enhancer
    529..732     +  promoter       CMV promoter: human cytomegalovirus (CMV) immediate early promoter
    728..761     +  LTR            5' LTR (truncated) (fragment): truncated 5' long terminal repeat (LTR) from HIV-1
    777..795     +  promoter       T7 promoter: promoter for bacteriophage T7 RNA polymerase
    837..1160    +  CDS            FKBP1A: FKB1A_HUMAN - Also known as FKBP1, FKBP12. Experimental evidence at protein level: Swiss-Prot protein existence level 1. Keeps in an inactive conformation TGFBR1, the TGF-beta type I serine/threonine kinase receptor, preventing TGF-beta receptor activation in absence of ligand. Recruits SMAD7 to ACVR1B which prevents the association of SMAD2 and SMAD3 with the activin receptor complex, thereby blocking the activin signal. May modulate the RYR1 calcium channel activity. PPIases accelerate the folding of proteins. It catalyzes the cis-trans isomerization of proline imidic peptide bonds in oligop
   1203..1919    +  CDS            EGFP: EGFP is a basic (constitutively fluorescent) green fluorescent protein published in 1996, derived from Aequorea victoria. It is reported to be a rapidly-maturing weak dimer with moderate acid sensitivity.
   2149..2373    +  polyA_signal   bGH poly(A) signal: bovine growth hormone polyadenylation signal
   2377..2398    +  promoter       SV40 promoter (fragment): SV40 enhancer and early promoter
   2419..2847    +  rep_origin     f1 ori (sequence partly withheld): f1 bacteriophage origin of replication; arrow indicates direction of (+) strand synthesis
   2861..3190    +  promoter       SV40 promoter: SV40 enhancer and early promoter
   3257..4048    +  CDS            neo: KKA2_KLEPN - Also known as kan, nptII. Experimental evidence at protein level: Swiss-Prot protein existence level 1. Resistance to kanamycin, neomycin, paromomycin, ribostamycin, butirosin and gentamicin B. From Klebsiella pneumoniae.
   4072..4230    +  CDS            ble (fragment): BLE_KLEPN - Experimental evidence at protein level: Swiss-Prot protein existence level 1. Binding protein with a strong affinity to the bleomycin family of antibiotics. Binds to CL990; an antimitotic-antibiotic compound. From Klebsiella pneumoniae.
   4225..4346    +  polyA_signal   SV40 poly(A) signal: SV40 polyadenylation signal
   4419..4435    -  protein_bind   lac operator: The lac repressor binds to the lac operator to inhibit transcription in E. coli. This inhibition can be relieved by adding lactose or isopropyl-β-D-thiogalactopyranoside (IPTG). lac repressor encoded by lacI
   4443..4473    -  promoter       lac promoter: promoter for the E. coli lac operon
   4488..4509    -  protein_bind   CAP binding site: CAP binding activates transcription in the presence of cAMP. E. coli catabolite activator protein
   4522..4614    -  CDS            lacI (fragment): lac repressor; lacI; The lac repressor binds to the lac operator to inhibit transcription in E. coli. This inhibition can be relieved by adding lactose or isopropyl-β-D-thiogalactopyranoside (IPTG).
   4797..5385    -  rep_origin     ori: high-copy-number ColE1/pMB1/pBR322/pUC origin of replication
   5556..6416    -  CDS            AmpR: β-lactamase; bla; confers resistance to ampicillin, carbenicillin, and related antibiotics
   6417..6521    -  promoter       AmpR promoter: bla
   6580..6632    -  misc_feature   bom (fragment): basis of mobility region from pBR322
