[The description below was written by a language model from this plasmid's Addgene catalogue record and pLannotate feature annotations shown in this document.]
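Description:
pcDNA3-FKBP-EGFP-HOTag3 is a mammalian expression plasmid of about 6.6 kb built on the pcDNA3 backbone. It is propagated in E. coli through a high-copy ColE1/pUC-type origin and selected with ampicillin via the β-lactamase gene. An f1 origin is also present. For mammalian cells, the backbone carries a neomycin phosphotransferase cassette driven by the SV40 early promoter and ended by the SV40 poly(A) signal, which would allow G418 selection of stable transfectants. Two sequence records, one from the depositor and one from repository sequencing, give essentially identical feature maps. They differ by only a few nucleotides in length and in the numbering start point. Small annotated fragments (HIV-1 LTR, ble, lacI, bom) are short matches to backbone sequence rather than functional elements.

The expression cassette uses the CMV immediate-early enhancer and promoter, followed by a T7 promoter, to drive a single fusion open reading frame that ends at the bGH polyadenylation signal. The fusion begins with human FKBP1A (FKBP12), continues through a short linker into EGFP, and, according to the construct name, ends with HOTag3. The annotation software did not recognise HOTag3. The roughly 230 nt unannotated stretch between EGFP and the bGH signal is where it would be expected to sit.

From general knowledge, HOTags are short homo-oligomerising coiled-coil peptides that make a fusion protein multivalent. The associated publication describes phase-separation-based fluorescent reporters, which suggests that this multivalent green FKBP fusion serves as one component of an assay in which an induced interaction with a partner produces bright EGFP droplets. The record itself states only that the plasmid expresses FKBP-EGFP-HOTag3 in mammalian cells and does not name the partner construct or the inducing ligand.
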