Addgene plasmid #106924: pcDNA3-FKBP-EGFP-HOTag3
Purpose: Expresses FKBP-EGFP-HOTag3 in mammalian cells
Depositing lab: Xiaokun Shu. Depositing organization: University of California, San Francisco (UCSF). Publication: Visualizing Dynamics of Cell Signaling In Vivo with a Phase Separation-Based Kinase Reporter. Zhang Q, Huang H, Lu Q, Wu R, Chung CI, Zhang SQ, Torra J, Schepis A, Coughlin SR, Kornberg TB, Shu X. Mol Cell. 2018 Jan 3. pii: S1097-2765(17)30936-X. doi: 10.1016/j.molcel.2017.12.008. PubMed 29307513.
Backbone
  Vector backbone: pcDNA3
  Vector type: Mammalian Expression
Growth in bacteria
  Bacterial resistance: Ampicillin, 100 μg/mL
  Growth temperature: 37°C
  Growth strain: DH5alpha
  Copy number: Unknown
Gene/Insert
  Gene/Insert name: FKBP-EGFP-HOTag3
Terms and licenses: Academic/Nonprofit Terms; Industry Terms: Not Available to Industry
How to cite: pcDNA3-FKBP-EGFP-HOTag3 was a gift from Xiaokun Shu (Addgene plasmid # 106924 ; http://n2t.net/addgene:106924 ; RRID:Addgene_106924)
